Addgene plasmid #59794: pUASTattb AaegOr4-C
Purpose: UAS-induced expression of Aedes aegypti odorant receptor 4 (OR4) cDNA allele C
Depositing lab: Leslie Vosshall. Depositing organization: Rockefeller University. Publication: Evolution of mosquito preference for humans linked to an odorant receptor. McBride CS, Baier F, Omondi AB, Spitzer SA, Lutomiah J, Sang R, Ignell R, Vosshall LB. Nature. 2014 Nov 13;515(7526):222-7. doi: 10.1038/nature13964. PubMed 25391959.
Backbone
  Vector backbone: pUASTattB
  Backbone size w/o insert (bp): 8489
  Total vector size (bp): 9710
  Vector type: Insect Expression
Growth in bacteria
  Bacterial resistance: Ampicillin, 100 μg/mL
  Growth temperature: 37°C
  Growth strain: Top10
  Copy number: Unknown
Gene/Insert
  Gene/Insert name: Aedes aegypti Or4 cDNA allele C
  Species: Aedes aegypti
  Insert size (bp): 1221
  GenBank ID: KF801618
Terms and licenses: Academic/Nonprofit Terms; Industry Terms: Not Available to Industry
How to cite: pUASTattb AaegOr4-C was a gift from Leslie Vosshall (Addgene plasmid # 59794 ; http://n2t.net/addgene:59794 ; RRID:Addgene_59794)
