[The description below was written by a language model from this plasmid's Addgene catalogue record and pLannotate feature annotations shown in this document.]
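Description:
pUASTattb AaegOr4-C is an insect expression and transgenesis plasmid built on the pUASTattB backbone, designed for Gal4-dependent expression of the Aedes aegypti odorant receptor 4 (Or4) cDNA, allele C. It is maintained in E. coli through a high-copy ColE1/pUC-type origin and selected with ampicillin via the β-lactamase gene and its native promoter. An f1 origin and remnants of a cloning-vector lac region (lacZα and lacI fragments, lac promoter/operator, T7 and T3 promoters) are also present, but they play no evident role in the payload's function.

The expression cassette consists of five tandem Gal4-binding UAS sites placed upstream of the Drosophila hsp70 promoter, followed by the roughly 1.2 kb Or4 coding sequence. The cassette ends in an SV40-derived 3′ region containing the small t intron and the SV40 polyadenylation signal. The annotated small t and large T antigen fragments and NLS are simply parts of this SV40 segment rather than expressed products. Transcription is therefore expected only in cells that supply Gal4, which allows tissue- or neuron-specific expression under the binary Gal4/UAS system. No epitope tag or reporter fusion is annotated on the receptor.

A φC31 attB site permits integrase-mediated, site-specific insertion into attP landing sites in a fly genome. The mini-white gene provides an eye-colour marker for identifying transformants, and a single loxP site lies next to it. According to the record, the construct is used for UAS-induced expression of this particular Or4 allele. This fits with functional comparison of receptor variants in work on mosquito preference for humans, although the specific assays are not described in the record.
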