Features (pLannotate 1.2.2; 24 found; start..end, strand, type, name):
     30..458     -  rep_origin     f1 ori (sequence partly withheld): f1 bacteriophage origin of replication; arrow indicates direction of (+) strand synthesis
    463..620     -  CDS            lacZα (fragment): LacZα fragment of β-galactosidase; lacZ fragment
    623..641     +  promoter       T7 promoter: promoter for bacteriophage T7 RNA polymerase
    666..4802    +  gene           mini-white: white; This modified version of the white gene lacks part of the first intron.
   4809..4842    -  protein_bind   loxP: Cre-mediated recombination occurs in the 8-bp core sequence (GCATACAT). Cre recombinase
   4855..4876    -  misc_feature   MCS (fragment): pUC18/19 multiple cloning site
   4875..4969    +  protein_bind   5X UAS: five tandem copies of the "ScaI site" 17-mer CGGAGTACTGTCCTCCG, an upstream activating sequence (UAS) that efficiently binds yeast Gal4 (Webster et al., 1988; Pfeiffer et al., 2010) GAL4
   4988..5226    +  promoter       hsp70 promoter: Drosophila melanogaster hsp70Bb promoter
   5246..6460    +  CDS            GPROR4: OR4_AEDAE - Also known as Or4 From Aedes aegypti (Yellowfever mosquito) (Culex aegypti).
   6514..6588    +  CDS            small t antigen (fragment): SV40 (simian virus 40) small t antigen
   6590..6655    +  intron         small t intron: SV40 (simian virus 40) small t antigen intron
   6785..6805    +  CDS            SV40 NLS: nuclear localization signal of SV40 (simian virus 40) large T antigen
   6812..6946    +  CDS            LT_POVHA (fragment): Protein inferred from homology: Swiss-Prot protein existence level 3. Isoform large T antigen is a key early protein essential for both driving viral replication and inducing cellular transformation. Plays a role in viral genome replication by driving entry of quiescent cells into the cell cycle and by autoregulating the synthesis of viral early mRNA. Displays highly oncogenic activities by corrupting the host cellular checkpoint mechanisms that guard cell division and the transcription, replication, and repair of DNA. Participates in the modulation of cellular gene expression preceeding viral
   6971..7054    +  CDS            large T antigen (fragment): large T antigen from SV40 (simian virus 40)
   7077..7211    +  polyA_signal   SV40 poly(A) signal: SV40 polyadenylation signal
   7240..7309    +  protein_bind   attB: attB site for the φC31 integrase (Groth et al., 2000) phage φC31 integrase
   7528..7546    -  promoter       T3 promoter: promoter for bacteriophage T3 RNA polymerase
   7591..7607    -  protein_bind   lac operator: The lac repressor binds to the lac operator to inhibit transcription in E. coli. This inhibition can be relieved by adding lactose or isopropyl-β-D-thiogalactopyranoside (IPTG). lac repressor encoded by lacI
   7615..7645    -  promoter       lac promoter: promoter for the E. coli lac operon
   7660..7681    -  protein_bind   CAP binding site: CAP binding activates transcription in the presence of cAMP. E. coli catabolite activator protein
   7694..7786    -  CDS            lacI (fragment): lac repressor; lacI; The lac repressor binds to the lac operator to inhibit transcription in E. coli. This inhibition can be relieved by adding lactose or isopropyl-β-D-thiogalactopyranoside (IPTG).
   7969..8557    -  rep_origin     ori: high-copy-number ColE1/pMB1/pBR322/pUC origin of replication
   8728..9588    -  CDS            AmpR: β-lactamase; bla; confers resistance to ampicillin, carbenicillin, and related antibiotics
   9589..9693    -  promoter       AmpR promoter: bla
>Addgene plasmid #59794 | pUASTattb AaegOr4-C | depositor full sequence | sequence record 96155 | pUASTattb AaegOr4-C sequence 9716 bps
CTAAATTGTAAGCGTTAATATTTTGTTAAAATTCGCGTTAAATTTTTGTTAAATCAGCTCATTTTTTAAC
CAATAGGCCGAAATCGGCAAAATCCCTTATAAATCAAAAGAATAGACCGAGATAGGGT
[37 nt withheld, positions 129-165]
AAAGAACGTGGACTCCAACGTCAAAGG
[49 nt withheld, positions 193-241]
T
[91 nt withheld, positions 243-333]
G
[124 nt withheld, positions 335-458]
CCCATTCGCCATTCAGGCTGCGCAACTGTTGGGAAGGGCGATCGGTGCGGGCCTCTTCGCTATTACGCCA
GCTGGCGAAAGGGGGATGTGCTGCAAGGCGATTAAGTTGGGTAACGCCAGGGTTTTCCCAGTCACGACGT
TGTAAAACGACGGCCAGTGAATTGTAATACGACTCACTATAGGGCGAATTGGGTACGTACCGGGCCCCTA
GTATGTATGTAAGTTAATAAAACCCATTTTTGCGGAAAGTAGATAAAAAAAACATTTTTTTTTTTTACTG
CACTGGATATCATTGAACTTATCTGATCAGTTTTAAATTTACTTCGATCCAAGGGTATTTGATGTACCAG
GTTCTTTCGATTACCTCTCACTCAAAATGACATTCCACTCAAAGTCAGCGCTGTTTGCCTCCTTCTCTGT
CCACAGAAATATCGCCGTCTCTTTCGCCGCTGCGTCCGCTATCTCTTTCGCCACCGTTTGTAGCGTTACG
TAGCGTCAATGTCCGCCTTCAGTTGCATTTTGTCAGCGGTTTCGTGACGAAGCTCCAAGCGGTTTACGCC
ATCAATTAAACACAAAGTGCTGTGCCAAAACTCCTCTCGCTTCTTATTTTTGTTTGTTTTTTGAGTGATT
GGGGTGGTGATTGGTTTTGGGTGGGTAAGCAGGGGAAAGTGTGAAAAATCCCGGCAATGGGCCAAGAGGA
TCAGGAGCTATTAATTCGCGGAGGCAGCAAACACCCATCTGCCGAGCATCTGAACAATGTGAGTAGTACA
TGTGCATACATCTTAAGTTCACTTGATCTATAGGAACTGCGATTGCAACATCAAATTGTCTGCGGCGTGA
GAACTGCGACCCACAAAAATCCCAAACCGCAATTGCACAAACAAATAGTGACACGAAACAGATTATTCTG
GTAGCTGTTCTCGCTATATAAGACAATTTTTGAGATCATATCATGATCAAGACATCTAAAGGCATTCATT
TTCGACTATATTCTTTTTTACAAAAAATATAACAACCAGATATTTTAAGCTGATCCTAGATGCACAAAAA
ATAAATAAAAGTATAAACCTACTTCGTAGGATACTTCGGGGTACTTTTTGTTCGGGGTTAGATGAGCATA
ACGCTTGTAGTTGATATTTGAGATCCCCTATCATTGCAGGGTGACAGCGGAGCGGCTTCGCAGAGCTGCA
TTAACCAGGGCTTCGGGCAGGCCAAAAACTACGGCACGCTCCGGCCACCCAGTCCGCCGGAGGACTCCGG
TTCAGGGAGCGGCCAACTAGCCGAGAACCTCACCTATGCCTGGCACAATATGGACATCTTTGGGGCGGTC
AATCAGCCGGGCTCCGGATGGCGGCAGCTGGTCAACCGGACACGCGGACTATTCTGCAACGAGCGACACA
TACCGGCGCCCAGGAAACATTTGCTCAAGAACGGTGAGTTTCTATTCGCAGTCGGCTGATCTGTGTGAAA
TCTTAATAAAGGGTCCAATTACCAATTTGAAACTCAGTTTGCGGCGTGGCCTATCCGGGCGAACTTTTGG
CCGTGATGGGCAGTTCCGGTGCCGGAAAGACGACCCTGCTGAATGCCCTTGCCTTTCGATCGCCGCAGGG
CATCCAAGTATCGCCATCCGGGATGCGACTGCTCAATGGCCAACCTGTGGACGCCAAGGAGATGCAGGCC
AGGTGCGCCTATGTCCAGCAGGATGACCTCTTTATCGGCTCCCTAACGGCCAGGGAACACCTGATTTTCC
AGGCCATGGTGCGGATGCCACGACATCTGACCTATCGGCAGCGAGTGGCCCGCGTGGATCAGGTGATCCA
GGAGCTTTCGCTCAGCAAATGTCAGCACACGATCATCGGTGTGCCCGGCAGGGTGAAAGGTCTGTCCGGC
GGAGAAAGGAAGCGTCTGGCATTCGCCTCCGAGGCACTAACCGATCCGCCGCTTCTGATCTGCGATGAGC
CCACCTCCGGACTGGACTCATTTACCGCCCACAGCGTCGTCCAGGTGCTGAAGAAGCTGTCGCAGAAGGG
CAAGACCGTCATCCTGACCATTCATCAGCCGTCTTCCGAGCTGTTTGAGCTCTTTGACAAGATCCTTCTG
ATGGCCGAGGGCAGGGTAGCTTTCTTGGGCACTCCCAGCGAAGCCGTCGACTTCTTTTCCTAGTGAGTTC
GATGTGTTTATTAAGGGTATCTAGCATTACATTACATCTCAACTCCTATCCAGCGTGGGTGCCCAGTGTC
CTACCAACTACAATCCGGCGGACTTTTACGTACAGGTGTTGGCCGTTGTGCCCGGACGGGAGATCGAGTC
CCGTGATCGGATCGCCAAGATATGCGACAATTTTGCTATTAGCAAAGTAGCCCGGGATATGGAGCAGTTG
TTGGCCACCAAAAATTTGGAGAAGCCACTGGAGCAGCCGGAGAATGGGTACACCTACAAGGCCACCTGGT
TCATGCAGTTCCGGGCGGTCCTGTGGCGATCCTGGCTGTCGGTGCTCAAGGAACCACTCCTCGTAAAAGT
GCGACTTATTCAGACAACGGTGAGTGGTTCCAGTGGAAACAAATGATATAACGCTTACAATTCTTGGAAA
CAAATTCGCTAGATTTTAGTTAGAATTGCCTGATTCCACACCCTTCTTAGTTTTTTTCAATGAGATGTAT
AGTTTATAGTTTTGCAGAAAATAAATAAATTTCATTTAACTCGCGAACATGTTGAAGATATGAATATTAA
TGAGATGCGAGTAACATTTTAATTTGCAGATGGTTGCCATCTTGATTGGCCTCATCTTTTTGGGCCAACA
ACTCACGCAAGTGGGCGTGATGAATATCAACGGAGCCATCTTCCTCTTCCTGACCAACATGACCTTTCAA
AACGTCTTTGCCACGATAAATGTAAGTCTTGTTTAGAATACATTTGCATATTAATAATTTACTAACTTTC
TAATGAATCGATTCGATTTAGGTGTTCACCTCAGAGCTGCCAGTTTTTATGAGGGAGGCCCGAAGTCGAC
TTTATCGCTGTGACACATACTTTCTGGGCAAAACGATTGCCGAATTACCGCTTTTTCTCACAGTGCCACT
GGTCTTCACGGCGATTGCCTATCCGATGATCGGACTGCGGGCCGGAGTGCTGCACTTCTTCAACTGCCTG
GCGCTGGTCACTCTGGTGGCCAATGTGTCAACGTCCTTCGGATATCTAATATCCTGCGCCAGCTCCTCGA
CCTCGATGGCGCTGTCTGTGGGTCCGCCGGTTATCATACCATTCCTGCTCTTTGGCGGCTTCTTCTTGAA
CTCGGGCTCGGTGCCAGTATACCTCAAATGGTTGTCGTACCTCTCATGGTTCCGTTACGCCAACGAGGGT
CTGCTGATTAACCAATGGGCGGACGTGGAGCCGGGCGAAATTAGCTGCACATCGTCGAACACCACGTGCC
CCAGTTCGGGCAAGGTCATCCTGGAGACGCTTAACTTCTCCGCCGCCGATCTGCCGCTGGACTACGTGGG
TCTGGCCATTCTCATCGTGAGCTTCCGGGTGCTCGCATATCTGGCTCTAAGACTTCGGGCCCGACGCAAG
GAGTAGCCGACATATATCCGAAATAACTGCTTGTTTTTTTTTTTTACCATTATTACCATCGTGTTTACTG
TTTATTGCCCCCTCAAAAAGCTAATGTAATTATATTTGTGCCAATAAAAACAAGATATGACCTATAGAAT
ACAAGTATTTCCCCTTCGAACATCCCCACAAGTAGACTTTGGATTTGTCTTCTAACCAAAAGACTTACAC
ACCTGCATACCTTACATCAAAAACTCGTTTATCGCTACATAAAACACCGGGATATATTTTTTATATACAT
ACTTTTCAAATCGCGCGCCCTCTTCATAATTCACCTCCACCACACCACGTTTCGTAGTTGCTCTTTCGCT
GTCTCCCACCCGCTCTCCGCAACACATTCACCTTTTGTTCGACGACCTTGGAGCGACTGTCGTTAGTTCC
GCGCGATTCGGTTCGCTCAAATGGTTCCGAGTGGTTCATTTCGTCTCAATAGAAATTAGTAATAAATATT
TGTATGTACAATTTATTTGCTCCAATATATTTGTATATATTTCCCTCACAGCTATATTTATTCTAATTTA
ATATTATGACTTTTTAAGGTAATTTTTTGTGACCTGTTCGGAGTGATTAGCGTTACAATTTGAACTGAAA
GTGACATCCAGTGTTTGTTCCTTGTGTAGATGCATCTCAAAAAAATGGTGGGCATAATAGTGTTGTTTAT
ATATATCAAAAATAACAACTATAATAATAAGAATACATTTAATTTAGAAAATGCTTGGATTTCACTGGAA
CTAGGCTAGCATAACTTCGTATAATGTATGCTATACGAAGTTATGCTAGCGGATCCAAGCTTGCATGCCT
GCAGGTCGGAGTACTGTCCTCCGAGCGGAGTACTGTCCTCCGAGCGGAGTACTGTCCTCCGAGCGGAGTA
CTGTCCTCCGAGCGGAGTACTGTCCTCCGAGCGGAGACTCTAGCGAGCGCCGGAGTATAAATAGAGGCGC
TTCGTCTACGGAGCGACAATTCAATTCAAACAAGCAAAGTGAACACGTCGCTAAGCGAAAGCTAAGCAAA
TAAACAAGCGCAGCTGAACAAGCTAAACAATCTGCAGTAAAGTGCAAGTTAAAGTGAATCAATTAAAAGT
AACCAGCAACCAAGTAAATCAACTGCAACTACTGAAATCTGCCAAGAAGTAATTATTGAATACAAGAAGA
GAACTCTGAATAGGGAATTGGGAATTCATGACTCAATCCATTGAGTTTGAGCAAACCTTTGGCTTCATCG
CCAAGGTCTTGCAAATGATCGGCTACCCAAGCTGTTTGGCTCCGTACCCAACGACCTTCGCCAGTCGACT
TAAGTCCAGTGCCGGTTTCGTGGTATGCTTCCTCATGTTGACCTATTGCGTTTTCGGTCAGATCATCAAC
ATCGGCCTGCTGATGATGGGTCACCGCCAGACGGATCAGGTCGTCGAGGAGGTCGCCATCCAGGTCAGCA
GCACGGGCTTTTGCATCATCGGACTGGCGAAAATGTACAGCTTGTCGTACAACCGGGCCATTCTGAGCTG
GCTCATTGCGGACTTCAGAGTCAAGTGGAATGCCGGGGAGCTCACAGATAAGGACCGTTCCATACGGGAT
GGGACGTTACGTCCAACGGTGGCCATTACGACTGTAGCGGCATTAGGAAACATCATCATGGTGTCGGCGT
TCAACTTTCAACCGGTGGTGGAGATGATCTACAGTCGGGTGGTTACCGGAGAATGGGTCAAGCTGTTTCC
GTATGTTATTTGGTTCCCGTTCAATCCAACTCCCGGGGCGATCTACTATCTGGTGTACTTGTTTGAGGTT
TATTCGGGAGTTATAGTGGCCGTTGGAAACGTGGGGTTCAACTGTATCTTCTGTTTGCTGACTTCACACT
TGTCGATGCAGTTAAAGCTGTTGTGCAGTTGGATCGAGGATATGGTTGAAGTTGAGGACGAGAAGGGGGT
GCGATCGAAGAAGAAGCTCTACAGGATTGTGCGGTATCATCAGGACTTGATCAGAGGAAGGAATGCGTTA
CAATCAATGTTCAGCACAACGCTGTTCCTGAACTTCTCTGCAAGTTCTGTTCTGATGTGCATGCAGCTTT
ACCTCATAACTACCGCAGGCATTACTCTGATGGTCAAGTTTACTCTTTTCATGCTTTGCATTCTGATGGA
GATTTTCATTCTCTGCTACTACGGTGAAGAGATTCTCGTTAATAGTTCATCGATTGCCGCTGGAGCGTTC
AACTCGAATTGGTACCAGTCGAAGGTGAGCCAACAGAATCCTCGTTTTGGCAAAAATTTGATTCCGATTA
TCCAGCAAGGGCAGAGGCCCATGGTTCTGACGGCGTGGAAGTTTTGGCCCATCACCATTCGGACGTTCAG
CGCCATATTGCAAACATCATGGTCCTATTTTACCTTGCTGAGAACAGTAATGCGTTAGGAATTCGTTAAC
AGATCTGCGGCCGCGGCTCGAGGGTACCTCTAGAGGATCTTTGTGAAGGAACCTTACTTCTGTGGTGTGA
CATAATTGGACAAACTACCTACAGAGATTTAAAGCTCTAAGGTAAATATAAAATTTTTAAGTGTATAATG
TGTTAAACTACTGATTCTAATTGTTTGTGTATTTTAGATTCCAACCTATGGAACTGATGAATGGGAGCAG
TGGTGGAATGCCTTTAATGAGGAAAACCTGTTTTGCTCAGAAGAAATGCCATCTAGTGATGATGAGGCTA
CTGCTGACTCTCAACATTCTACTCCTCCAAAAAAGAAGAGAAAGGTAGAAGACCCCAAGGACTTTCCTTC
AGAATTGCTAAGTTTTTTGAGTCATGCTGTGTTTAGTAATAGAACTCTTGCTTGCTTTGCTATTTACACC
ACAAAGGAAAAAGCTGCACTGCTATACAAGAAAATTATGGAAAAATATTTGATGTATAGTGCCTTGACTA
GAGATCATAATCAGCCATACCACATTTGTAGAGGTTTTACTTGCTTTAAAAAACCTCCCACACCTCCCCC
TGAACCTGAAACATAAAATGAATGCAATTGTTGTTGTTAACTTGTTTATTGCAGCTTATAATGGTTACAA
ATAAAGCAATAGCATCACAAATTTCACAAATAAAGCATTTTTTTCACTGCATTCTAGTTGTGGTTTGTCC
AAACTCATCAATGTATCTTATCATGTCTGGATCCACTAGTGTCGACGATGTAGGTCACGGTCTCGAAGCC
GCGGTGCGGGTGCCAGGGCGTGCCCTTGGGCTCCCCGGGCGCGTACTCCACCTCACCCATCTGGTCCATC
ATGATGAACGGGTCGAGGTGGCGGTAGTTGATCCCGGCGAACGCGCGGCGCACCGGGAAGCCCTCGCCCT
CGAAACCGCTGGGCGCGGTGGTCACGGTGAGCACGGGACGTGCGACGGCGTCGGCGGGTGCGGATACGCG
GGGCAGCGTCAGCGGGTTCTCGACGGTCACGGCGGGCATGTCGACACTAGTTCTAGCCAGCTTTTGTTCC
CTTTAGTGAGGGTTAATTTCGAGCTTGGCGTAATCATGGTCATAGCTGTTTCCTGTGTGAAATTGTTATC
CGCTCACAATTCCACACAACATACGAGCCGGAAGCATAAAGTGTAAAGCCTGGGGTGCCTAATGAGTGAG
CTAACTCACATTAATTGCGTTGCGCTCACTGCCCGCTTTCCAGTCGGGAAACCTGTCGTGCCAGCTGCAT
TAATGAATCGGCCAACGCGCGGGGAGAGGCGGTTTGCGTATTGGGCGCTCTTCCGCTTCCTCGCTCACTG
ACTCGCTGCGCTCGGTCGTTCGGCTGCGGCGAGCGGTATCAGCTCACTCAAAGGCGGTAATACGGTTATC
CACAGAATCAGGGGATAACGCAGGAAAGAACATGTGAGCAAAAGGCCAGCAAAAGGCCAGGAACCGTAAA
AAGGCCGCGTTGCTGGCGTTTTTCCATAGGCTCCGCCCCCCTGACGAGCATCACAAAAATCGACGCTCAA
GTCAGAGGTGGCGAAACCCGACAGGACTATAAAGATACCAGGCGTTTCCCCCTGGAAGCTCCCTCGTGCG
CTCTCCTGTTCCGACCCTGCCGCTTACCGGATACCTGTCCGCCTTTCTCCCTTCGGGAAGCGTGGCGCTT
TCTCATAGCTCACGCTGTAGGTATCTCAGTTCGGTGTAGGTCGTTCGCTCCAAGCTGGGCTGTGTGCACG
AACCCCCCGTTCAGCCCGACCGCTGCGCCTTATCCGGTAACTATCGTCTTGAGTCCAACCCGGTAAGACA
CGACTTATCGCCACTGGCAGCAGCCACTGGTAACAGGATTAGCAGAGCGAGGTATGTAGGCGGTGCTACA
GAGTTCTTGAAGTGGTGGCCTAACTACGGCTACACTAGAAGAACAGTATTTGGTATCTGCGCTCTGCTGA
AGCCAGTTACCTTCGGAAAAAGAGTTGGTAGCTCTTGATCCGGCAAACAAACCACCGCTGGTAGCGGTGG
TTTTTTTGTTTGCAAGCAGCAGATTACGCGCAGAAAAAAAGGATCTCAAGAAGATCCTTTGATCTTTTCT
ACGGGGTCTGACGCTCAGTGGAACGAAAACTCACGTTAAGGGATTTTGGTCATGAGATTATCAAAAAGGA
TCTTCACCTAGATCCTTTTAAATTAAAAATGAAGTTTTAAATCAATCTAAAGTATATATGAGTAAACTTG
GTCTGACAGTTACCAATGCTTAATCAGTGAGGCACCTATCTCAGCGATCTGTCTATTTCGTTCATCCATA
GTTGCCTGACTCCCCGTCGTGTAGATAACTACGATACGGGAGGGCTTACCATCTGGCCCCAGTGCTGCAA
TGATACCGCGAGACCCACGCTCACCGGCTCCAGATTTATCAGCAATAAACCAGCCAGCCGGAAGGGCCGA
GCGCAGAAGTGGTCCTGCAACTTTATCCGCCTCCATCCAGTCTATTAATTGTTGCCGGGAAGCTAGAGTA
AGTAGTTCGCCAGTTAATAGTTTGCGCAACGTTGTTGCCATTGCTACAGGCATCGTGGTGTCACGCTCGT
CGTTTGGTATGGCTTCATTCAGCTCCGGTTCCCAACGATCAAGGCGAGTTACATGATCCCCCATGTTGTG
CAAAAAAGCGGTTAGCTCCTTCGGTCCTCCGATCGTTGTCAGAAGTAAGTTGGCCGCAGTGTTATCACTC
ATGGTTATGGCAGCACTGCATAATTCTCTTACTGTCATGCCATCCGTAAGATGCTTTTCTGTGACTGGTG
AGTACTCAACCAAGTCATTCTGAGAATAGTGTATGCGGCGACCGAGTTGCTCTTGCCCGGCGTCAATACG
GGATAATACCGCGCCACATAGCAGAACTTTAAAAGTGCTCATCATTGGAAAACGTTCTTCGGGGCGAAAA
CTCTCAAGGATCTTACCGCTGTTGAGATCCAGTTCGATGTAACCCACTCGTGCACCCAACTGATCTTCAG
CATCTTTTACTTTCACCAGCGTTTCTGGGTGAGCAAAAACAGGAAGGCAAAATGCCGCAAAAAAGGGAAT
AAGGGCGACACGGAAATGTTGAATACTCATACTCTTCCTTTTTCAATATTATTGAAGCATTTATCAGGGT
TATTGTCTCATGAGCGGATACATATTTGAATGTATTTAGAAAAATAAACAAATAGGGGTTCCGCGCACAT
TTCCCCGAAAAGTGCCAC
