>Addgene plasmid #59794 | pUASTattb AaegOr4-C | addgene partial sequence | sequence record 96156 | SV40-splice-R2 5'-CACAAACAATTAGAATCAGTAG-3'
TTATACACTTAAAAATTTTATATTTACCTTAGAGCTTTAAATCTCTGTAGGTAGTTTGTCCAATTATGTC
ACACCACAGAAGTAAGGTTCCTTCACAAAGATCCTCTAGAGGTACCCTCGAGCCGCGGCCGCAGATCTGT
TAACGAATTCCTAACGCATTACTGTTCTCAGCAAGGTAAAATAGGACCATGATGTTTGCAATATGGCGCT
GAACGTCCGAATGGTGATGGGCCAAAACTTCCACGCCGTCAGAACCATGGGCCTCTGCCCTTGCTGGATA
ATCGGAATCAAATTTTTGCCAAAACGAGGATTCTGTTGGCTCACCTTCGACTGGTACCAATTCGAGTTGA
ACGCTCCAGCGGCAATCGATGAACTATTAACGAGAATCTCTTCACCGTAGTAGCAGAGAATGAAAATCTC
CATCAGAATGCAAAGCATGAAAAGAGTAAACTTGACCATCAGAGTAATGCCTGCGGTAGTTATGAGGTAA
AGCTGCATGCACATCAGAACAGAACTTGCAGAGAAGTTCAGGAACAGCGTTGTGCTGAACATTGATTGTA
ACGCATTCCTTCCTCTGATCAAGTCCTGATGATACCGCACAATCCTGTAGAGCTTCTTCTTCGATCGCAC
CCCCTTCTCGTCCTCAACTTCAACCATATCCTCGATCCAACTGCACAACAGCTTTAACTGCATCGACAAG
TGTGAAGTCAGCAAACAGAAGATACAGTTGAACCCCACGTTTCCAACGGCCACTATAACTCCCGAATAAA
CCTCAAACAAGTACACCAGATAGTAGATCGCCCCGGGAGTTGGATTGAACGGGAACCAAATAACATACGG
AAACAGCTTGACCCATTCTCCGGTAACCACCCGACTGTAGATCATCTCCACCACCGGTTGAAAGTTGAAC
GCCGAC
