>Addgene plasmid #59794 | pUASTattb AaegOr4-C | addgene partial sequence | sequence record 97273 | pCasper-hs 5'-GCAACTACTGAAATCTGCCAAG-3'
AGAGAACTCTGAATAGGGAATTGGGAATTCATGACTCAATCCATTGAGTTTGAGCAAACCTTTGGCTTCA
TCGCCAAGGTCTTGCAAATGATCGGCTACCCAAGCTGTTTGGCTCCGTACCCAACGACCTTCGCCAGTCG
ACTTAAGTCCAGTGCCGGTTTCGTGGTATGCTTCCTCATGTTGACCTATTGCGTTTTCGGTCAGATCATC
AACATCGGCCTGCTGATGATGGGTCACCGCCAGACGGATCAGGTCGTCGAGGAGGTCGCCATCCAGGTCA
GCAGCACGGGCTTTTGCATCATCGGACTGGCGAAAATGTACAGCTTGTCGTACAACCGGGCCATTCTGAG
CTGGCTCATTGCGGACTTCAGAGTCAAGTGGAATGCCGGGGAGCTCACAGATAAGGACCGTTCCATACGG
GATGGGACGTTACGTCCAACGGTGGCCATTACGACTGTAGCGGCATTAGGAAACATCATCATGGTGTCGG
CGTTCAACTTTCAACCGGTGGTGGAGATGATCTACAGTCGGGTGGTTACCGGAGAATGGGTCAAGCTGTT
TCCGTATGTTATTTGGTTCCCGTTCAATCCAACTCCCGGGGCGATCTACTATCTGGTGTACTTGTTTGAG
GTTTATTCGGGAGTTATAGTGGCCGTTGGAAACGTGGGGTTCAACTGTATCTTCTGTTTGCTGACTTCAC
ACTTGTCGATGCAGTTAAAGCTGTTGTGCAGTTGGATCGAGGATATGGTTGAAGTTGAGGACGAGAAGGG
GGTGCGATCGAAGAAGAAGCTCTACAGGATTGTGCGGTATCATCAGGACTTGATCAGAGGAAGGAATGCG
TTACAATCAATGTTCAGCACAACGCTGTTCCTGAACTTCTCTGCAAGTTCTGTTCTGATGTGCATGCAGC
TTTACCTCATAACTACCGCAGGCATTACTCTGATGGTCAAGTTTACTCTTTTCATGCTTTGCATTCTGAT
GG
