>Addgene plasmid #59794 | pUASTattb AaegOr4-C | addgene partial sequence | sequence record 97276 | miniwhite-F 5'-TTTGTGACCTGTTCGGAGTGA-3'
TTGAACTGAAAGTGACATCCAGTGTTTGTTCCTTGTGTAGATGCATCTCAAAAAAATGGTGGGCATAATA
GTGTTGTTTATATATATCAAAAATAACAACTATAATAATAAGAATACATTTAATTTAGAAAATGCTTGGA
TTTCACTGGAACTAGGCTAGCATAACTTCGTATAATGTATGCTATACGAAGTTATGCTAGCGGATCCAAG
CTTGCATGCCTGCAGGTCGGAGTACTGTCCTCCGAGCGGAGTACTGTCCTCCGAGCGGAGTACTGTCCTC
CGAGCGGAGTACTGTCCTCCGAGCGGAGTACTGTCCTCCGAGCGGAGACTCTAGCGAGCGCCGGAGTATA
AATAGAGGCGCTTCGTCTACGGAGCGACAATTCAATTCAAACAAGCAAAGTGAACACGTCGCTAAGCGAA
AGCTAAGCAAATAAACAAGCGCAGCTGAACAAGCTAAACAATCTGCAGTAAAGTGCAAGTTAAAGTGAAT
CAATTAAAAGTAACCAGCAACCAAGTAAATCAACTGCAACTACTGAAATCTGCCAAGAAGTAATTATTGA
ATACAAGAAGAGAACTCTGAATAGGGAATTGGGAATTCATGACTCAATCCATTGAGTTTGAGCAAACCTT
TGGCTTCATCGCCAAGGTCTTGCAAATGATCGGCTACCCAAGCTGTTTGGCTCCGTACCCAACGACCTTC
GCCAGTCGACTTAAGTCCAGTGCCGGTTTCGTGGTATGCTTCCTCATGTTGACCTATTGCGTTTTCGGTC
AGATCATCAACATCGGCCTGCTGATGATGGGTCACCGCCAGACGGATCAGGTCGTCGAGGAGGTCGCCAT
CCAGGTCAGCAGCACGGGCTTT
